Addgene plasmid #190231: pAAV2-SynTetOff-GFP
Purpose: AAV vector, high-level expression of EGFP in neuronal cells
Depositing lab: Hiroyuki Hioki. Depositing organization: Juntendo University. Publication: A Single Vector Platform for High-Level Gene Transduction of Central Neurons: Adeno-Associated Virus Vector Equipped with the Tet-Off System. Sohn J, Takahashi M, Okamoto S, Ishida Y, Furuta T, Hioki H. PLoS One. 2017 Jan 6;12(1):e0169611. doi: 10.1371/journal.pone.0169611. eCollection 2017. PubMed 28060929.
Backbone
  Vector backbone: pAAV-MCS
  Backbone manufacturer: Stratagene
  Backbone size w/o insert (bp): 4650
  Vector type: Mammalian Expression, AAV
Growth in bacteria
  Bacterial resistance: Ampicillin, 100 μg/mL
  Growth temperature: 37°C
  Growth strain: NEB Stable
  Copy number: High Copy
Gene/Insert
  Gene/Insert name: EGFP
  Species: aequorea victoria
  Insert size (bp): 720
Terms and licenses: Academic/Nonprofit Terms; Industry Terms: Not Available to Industry
How to cite: pAAV2-SynTetOff-GFP was a gift from Hiroyuki Hioki (Addgene plasmid # 190231 ; http://n2t.net/addgene:190231 ; RRID:Addgene_190231)
