[The description below was written by a language model from this plasmid's Addgene catalogue record and pLannotate feature annotations shown in this document.]
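Description:
pAAV2-SynTetOff-GFP is an adeno-associated virus transfer plasmid built on the pAAV-MCS backbone and designed for strong EGFP expression in neurons. In bacteria it is maintained at high copy through a ColE1/pUC-type origin and selected with ampicillin via the β-lactamase gene. An f1 phage origin is also present. The payload lies between AAV2 inverted terminal repeats, which direct replication and packaging of the intervening DNA into AAV particles. One ITR is annotated as complete, while the other is detected only as short fragments in the sequenced record. attB1 and attB2 sites flank the cassette just inside the ITRs, suggesting it was assembled by Gateway recombination.

The payload consists of two divergently oriented expression units that together form a single-vector Tet-Off system. On the reverse strand, a human synapsin I promoter fragment, which confers neuron specificity, drives a tetracycline-controlled transactivator carrying tandem minimal VP16 activation domains and ending at an SV40 polyadenylation signal. The automated annotation labels this coding sequence as an rtTA3 fragment, but the construct name and associated publication describe a Tet-Off arrangement. That implies a tTA-type activator that binds its target in the absence of doxycycline. On the forward strand, a tight TRE promoter (seven tet operators upstream of a minimal CMV promoter) drives EGFP, followed by a bovine growth hormone polyadenylation signal.

The relatively weak but neuron-restricted synapsin promoter thus produces transactivator, which amplifies reporter output from the TRE. The result is bright, neuron-specific labelling that should be suppressible with doxycycline. The vector is used for high-level gene transduction and visualisation of central neurons.
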