Features (pLannotate 1.2.2; 22 found; start..end, strand, type, name):
     20..47      +  repeat_region  AAV2 ITR (fragment): inverted terminal repeat of adeno-associated virus serotype 2 inverted
     76..103     +  repeat_region  AAV2 ITR (fragment): inverted terminal repeat of adeno-associated virus serotype 2 inverted
    153..177     +  protein_bind   attB1: mutant version of attB; recombination site for the Gateway® BP reaction BP Clonase™
    186..254     +  CDS            large T antigen (fragment): large T antigen from SV40 (simian virus 40)
    277..398     +  polyA_signal   SV40 poly(A) signal: SV40 polyadenylation signal
    431..541     -  CDS            VP48: 3 tandem repeats of the minimal activation domain of herpes simplex virus VP16 (Cheng et al., 2013)
    471..1168    -  CDS            rtTA3 (fragment): reverse tetracycline transactivator 3 activates expression from Tet-responsive promoters in the presence of doxycycline
   1172..1201    +  misc_feature   MCS (fragment): pBluescript multiple cloning site
   1202..1581    -  promoter       hSyn promoter (fragment): human synapsin I promoter; confers neuron-specific expression (Kügler et al., 2003)
   1689..2003    +  promoter       tight TRE promoter: Tet-responsive promoter PTight, consisting of seven tet operator sequences followed by the minimal CMV promoter
   2008..2034    +  misc_feature   MCS (fragment): pUC18/19 multiple cloning site
   2041..2760    +  CDS            EGFP: the original enhanced GFP (Yang et al., 1996) mammalian codon-optimized
   2767..2991    +  polyA_signal   bGH poly(A) signal: bovine growth hormone polyadenylation signal
   3014..3038    -  protein_bind   attB2: mutant version of attB; recombination site for the Gateway® BP reaction BP Clonase™
   3061..3201    +  repeat_region  AAV2 ITR: inverted terminal repeat of adeno-associated virus serotype 2 inverted
   3206..3257    -  misc_feature   bom (fragment): basis of mobility region from pBR322
   3276..3731    +  rep_origin     f1 ori (sequence partly withheld): f1 bacteriophage origin of replication; arrow indicates direction of (+) strand synthesis
   3732..3781    -  misc_feature   bom (fragment): basis of mobility region from pBR322
   3883..3918    -  CDS            rop (fragment): Rop protein, which maintains plasmids at low copy number; rop
   4013..4117    +  promoter       AmpR promoter: bla
   4118..4978    +  CDS            AmpR: β-lactamase; bla; confers resistance to ampicillin, carbenicillin, and related antibiotics
   5149..5737    +  rep_origin     ori: high-copy-number ColE1/pMB1/pBR322/pUC origin of replication
>Addgene plasmid #190231 | pAAV2-SynTetOff-GFP | addgene full sequence | sequence record 376647 | Addgene NGS Result
TCACATGTCCTGCAGGCAGCTGCGCGCTCGCTCGCTCACTGAGGCCGCCCGGGCGTCGGGCGACCTTTGG
TCGCCCGGCCTCAGTGAGCGAGCGAGCGCGCAGAGAGGGAGTGGCCAACTCCATCACTAGGGGTTCCTGC
GGCCGCACGCGTACAAGTTTGTACAAAAAAGCAGGCTTTGGATCTTACCACATTTGTAGAGGTTTTACTT
GCTTTAAAAAACCTCCCACACCTCCCCCTGAACCTGAAACATAAAATGAATGCAATTGTTGTTGTTAACT
TGTTTATTGCAGCTTATAATGGTTACAAATAAAGCAATAGCATCACAAATTTCACAAATAAAGCATTTTT
TTCACTGCATTCTAGTTGTGGTTTGTCCAAACTCATCAATGTATCTTATCATGTCTGAGATCCTTACTTA
GTTACCCGGGGAGCATGTCAAGGTCAAAATCGTCAAGAGCGTCAGCAGGCAGCATATCAAGGTCAAAGTC
GTCAAGGGCATCGGCTGGGAGCATGTCTAAGTCAAAATCGTCAAGGGCGTCGGCCGGCCCGCCGCTTTCG
CACTTTAGCTGTTTCTCCAGGCCACATATGATTAGTTCCAGGCCGAAAAGGAAGGCAGGTTCGGCTCCCT
GATGGTCGAACAGCTCAATTGCTTGTCTCAGAAGTGGGGGCATAGAATCGGTGGTAGGTGTCTCTCTTTC
CTCTTTTGCTACTTGATGCTCCTGATCCTCCAATACGCAGCCCAGTGTAAAGTGGCCCACGGCGGACAGA
GCGTACAGTGCGTTCTCCAGGGAGAAGCCTTGCTGACACAGGAACGCGAGCTGATTTTCCAGGGTTTCGT
ACTGTTTCTCTGTTGGGCGGGTGCCGAGATGCACTTTAGCCCCGTCGCGATGTGAGAGGAGAGCACAGCG
GAATGACTTGGCGTTGTTCCGCAGAAAGTCTTGCCATGACTCGCCTTCCAGGGGGCAGAAGTGGGTATGA
TGCCTGTCCAGCATCTCGATTGCCAGGGCATCGAGCAGGGCCCGCTTGTTCTTCACGTGCCAGTACAGGG
TAGGCTGCTCAACTCCCAGCTTTTGAGCGAGTTTCCTTGTCGTCAGGCCTTCGATACCGACTTCATTGAG
TAATTCCAGAGCAGAGTTTATGACTTTGCTCTTGTCCAGTCTAGACATGGTGAATTCGATATCAAGCTTA
TCGATACCGTCCGCCGCAGCGCAGATGGTCGCGCCCGTGCCCCCCTATCTCGCGCCTCGCGTGGTGCGGT
CCGGCTGGGCCGGCGGCGGCGCGGACGCGACCAAGGTGGCCGGGAAGGGGAGTTTGCGGGGGACCGGCGA
GTGACGTCAGCGCGCCTTCAGTGCTGAGGCGGCGGTGGCGCGCGCCGCCAGGCGGGGGCGAAGGCACTGT
CCGCGGTGCTGAAGCTGGCAGTGCGCACGCGCCTCGCCGCATCCTGTTTCCCCTCCCCCTCTCTGATAGG
GGATGCGCAATTTGGGGAATGGGGGTTGGGTGCTTGTCCAGTGGGTCGGGGTCGGTCGTCAGGTAGGCAC
CCCCACCCCGCCTCATCCTGGTCCTAAAACCCACTTGCACTCATACGCAGGGCCCTCTGCAGCTCGACCG
CGCCGCCCCGGGCGGCTCGCTGCTGCCCCCTAGCGGGGGAGGGACGTAATTACATCCCTGGGGGCTTTGG
GGGGGCTCGAGTTTACTCCCTATCAGTGATAGAGAACGTATGTCGAGTTTACTCCCTATCAGTGATAGAG
AACGATGTCGAGTTTACTCCCTATCAGTGATAGAGAACGTATGTCGAGTTTACTCCCTATCAGTGATAGA
GAACGTATGTCGAGTTTACTCCCTATCAGTGATAGAGAACGTATGTCGAGTTTATCCCTATCAGTGATAG
AGAACGTATGTCGAGTTTACTCCCTATCAGTGATAGAGAACGTATGTCGAGGTAGGCGTGTACGGTGGGA
GGCCTATATAAGCAGAGCTCGTTTAGTGAACCGTCAGATCGCCTGGAGAATTCGAGCTCGGTACCCGGGG
ATCCGCCACCATGGTGAGCAAGGGCGAGGAGCTGTTCACCGGGGTGGTGCCCATCCTGGTCGAGCTGGAC
GGCGACGTAAACGGCCACAAGTTCAGCGTGTCCGGCGAGGGCGAGGGCGATGCCACCTACGGCAAGCTGA
CCCTGAAGTTCATCTGCACCACCGGCAAGCTGCCCGTGCCCTGGCCCACCCTCGTGACCACCCTGACCTA
CGGCGTGCAGTGCTTCAGCCGCTACCCCGACCACATGAAGCAGCACGACTTCTTCAAGTCCGCCATGCCC
GAAGGCTACGTCCAGGAGCGCACCATCTTCTTCAAGGACGACGGCAACTACAAGACCCGCGCCGAGGTGA
AGTTCGAGGGCGACACCCTGGTGAACCGCATCGAGCTGAAGGGCATCGACTTCAAGGAGGACGGCAACAT
CCTGGGGCACAAGCTGGAGTACAACTACAACAGCCACAACGTCTATATCATGGCCGACAAGCAGAAGAAC
GGCATCAAGGTGAACTTCAAGATCCGCCACAACATCGAGGACGGCAGCGTGCAGCTCGCCGACCACTACC
AGCAGAACACCCCCATCGGCGACGGCCCCGTGCTGCTGCCCGACAACCACTACCTGAGCACCCAGTCCGC
CCTGAGCAAAGACCCCAACGAGAAGCGCGATCACATGGTCCTGCTGGAGTTCGTGACCGCCGCCGGGATC
ACTCTCGGCATGGACGAGCTGTACAAGTAAACGCGTCTGTGCCTTCTAGTTGCCAGCCATCTGTTGTTTG
CCCCTCCCCCGTGCCTTCCTTGACCCTGGAAGGTGCCACTCCCACTGTCCTTTCCTAATAAAATGAGGAA
ATTGCATCGCATTGTCTGAGTAGGTGTCATTCTATTCTGGGGGGTGGGGTGGGGCAGGACAGCAAGGGGG
AGGATTGGGAAGACAATAGCAGGCATGCTGGGGATGCGGTGGGCTCTATGGGCGGCCGCGTCGAGATATC
TAGACCCAGCTTTCTTGTACAAAGTGGTCACGTGCGGACCGAGCGGCCGCAGGAACCCCTAGTGATGGAG
TTGGCCACTCCCTCTCTGCGCGCTCGCTCGCTCACTGAGGCCGGGCGACCAAAGGTCGCCCGACGCCCGG
GCTTTGCCCGGGCGGCCTCAGTGAGCGAGCGAGCGCGCAGCTGCCTGCAGGGGCGCCTGATGCGGTATTT
TCTCCTTACGCATCTGTGCGGTATTTCACACCGCATA
[95 nt withheld, positions 3258-3352]
T
[46 nt withheld, positions 3354-3399]
C
[141 nt withheld, positions 3401-3541]
CCTTTGACGTTGGAGTCCACGTTCTTT
[37 nt withheld, positions 3569-3605]
ACTCTATCTCGGGCTATTCTTTTGATTTATAAGGGATTTTGCCGATTTCGGTCTATTGGTTAAAAAATGA
GCTGATTTAACAAAAATTTAACGCGAATTTTAACAAAATATTAACGTTTACAATTTTATGGTGCACTCTC
AGTACAATCTGCTCTGATGCCGCATAGTTAAGCCAGCCCCGACACCCGCCAACACCCGCTGACGCGCCCT
GACGGGCTTGTCTGCTCCCGGCATCCGCTTACAGACAAGCTGTGACCGTCTCCGGGAGCTGCATGTGTCA
GAGGTTTTCACCGTCATCACCGAAACGCGCGAGACGAAAGGGCCTCGTGATACGCCTATTTTTATAGGTT
AATGTCATGATAATAATGGTTTCTTAGACGTCAGGTGGCACTTTTCGGGGAAATGTGCGCGGAACCCCTA
TTTGTTTATTTTTCTAAATACATTCAAATATGTATCCGCTCATGAGACAATAACCCTGATAAATGCTTCA
ATAATATTGAAAAAGGAAGAGTATGAGTATTCAACATTTCCGTGTCGCCCTTATTCCCTTTTTTGCGGCA
TTTTGCCTTCCTGTTTTTGCTCACCCAGAAACGCTGGTGAAAGTAAAAGATGCTGAAGATCAGTTGGGTG
CACGAGTGGGTTACATCGAACTGGATCTCAACAGCGGTAAGATCCTTGAGAGTTTTCGCCCCGAAGAACG
TTTTCCAATGATGAGCACTTTTAAAGTTCTGCTATGTGGCGCGGTATTATCCCGTATTGACGCCGGGCAA
GAGCAACTCGGTCGCCGCATACACTATTCTCAGAATGACTTGGTTGAGTACTCACCAGTCACAGAAAAGC
ATCTTACGGATGGCATGACAGTAAGAGAATTATGCAGTGCTGCCATAACCATGAGTGATAACACTGCGGC
CAACTTACTTCTGACAACGATCGGAGGACCGAAGGAGCTAACCGCTTTTTTGCACAACATGGGGGATCAT
GTAACTCGCCTTGATCGTTGGGAACCGGAGCTGAATGAAGCCATACCAAACGACGAGCGTGACACCACGA
TGCCTGTAGCAATGGCAACAACGTTGCGCAAACTATTAACTGGCGAACTACTTACTCTAGCTTCCCGGCA
ACAATTAATAGACTGGATGGAGGCGGATAAAGTTGCAGGACCACTTCTGCGCTCGGCCCTTCCGGCTGGC
TGGTTTATTGCTGATAAATCTGGAGCCGGTGAGCGTGGGTCTCGCGGTATCATTGCAGCACTGGGGCCAG
ATGGTAAGCCCTCCCGTATCGTAGTTATCTACACGACGGGGAGTCAGGCAACTATGGATGAACGAAATAG
ACAGATCGCTGAGATAGGTGCCTCACTGATTAAGCATTGGTAACTGTCAGACCAAGTTTACTCATATATA
CTTTAGATTGATTTAAAACTTCATTTTTAATTTAAAAGGATCTAGGTGAAGATCCTTTTTGATAATCTCA
TGACCAAAATCCCTTAACGTGAGTTTTCGTTCCACTGAGCGTCAGACCCCGTAGAAAAGATCAAAGGATC
TTCTTGAGATCCTTTTTTTCTGCGCGTAATCTGCTGCTTGCAAACAAAAAAACCACCGCTACCAGCGGTG
GTTTGTTTGCCGGATCAAGAGCTACCAACTCTTTTTCCGAAGGTAACTGGCTTCAGCAGAGCGCAGATAC
CAAATACTGTTCTTCTAGTGTAGCCGTAGTTAGGCCACCACTTCAAGAACTCTGTAGCACCGCCTACATA
CCTCGCTCTGCTAATCCTGTTACCAGTGGCTGCTGCCAGTGGCGATAAGTCGTGTCTTACCGGGTTGGAC
TCAAGACGATAGTTACCGGATAAGGCGCAGCGGTCGGGCTGAACGGGGGGTTCGTGCACACAGCCCAGCT
TGGAGCGAACGACCTACACCGAACTGAGATACCTACAGCGTGAGCTATGAGAAAGCGCCACGCTTCCCGA
AGGGAGAAAGGCGGACAGGTATCCGGTAAGCGGCAGGGTCGGAACAGGAGAGCGCACGAGGGAGCTTCCA
GGGGGAAACGCCTGGTATCTTTATAGTCCTGTCGGGTTTCGCCACCTCTGACTTGAGCGTCGATTTTTGT
GATGCTCGTCAGGGGGGCGGAGCCTATGGAAAAACGCCAGCAACGCGGCCTTTTTACGGTTCCTGGCCTT
TTGCTGGCCTTTTGC
